>Addgene plasmid #60629 | LV-TRE-VP64 human MyoD-T2A-dsRedExpress2 | depositor full sequence | sequence record 97424 | LV-TRE-VP64 human MyoD-T2A-dsRedExpress2 sequence 11241 bps
CTAGCTTCTGCAGCACGTGTCTAGAAACGCTGGTCGACAATCAACCTCTGGATTACAAAATTTGTGAAAG
ATTGACTGGTATTCTTAACTATGTTGCTCCTTTTACGCTATGTGGATACGCTGCTTTAATGCCTTTGTAT
CATGCTATTGCTTCCCGTATGGCTTTCATTTTCTCCTCCTTGTATAAATCCTGGTTGCTGTCTCTTTATG
AGGAGTTGTGGCCCGTTGTCAGGCAACGTGGCGTGGTGTGCACTGTGTTTGCTGACGCAACCCCCACTGG
TTGGGGCATTGCCACCACCTGTCAGCTCCTTTCCGGGACTTTCGCTTTCCCCCTCCCTATTGCCACGGCG
GAACTCATCGCCGCCTGCCTTGCCCGCTGCTGGACAGGGGCTCGGCTGTTGGGCACTGACAATTCCGTGG
TGTTGTCGGGGAAGCTGACGTCCTTTCCATGGCTGCTCGCCTGTGTTGCCACCTGGATTCTGCGCGGGAC
GTCCTTCTGCTACGTCCCTTCGGCCCTCAATCCAGCGGACCTTCCTTCCCGCGGCCTGCTGCCGGCTCTG
CGGCCTCTTCCGCGTCTTCGCCTTCGCCCTCAGACGAGTCGGATCTCCCTTTGGGCCGCCTCCCCGCCTG
GAATTCGAGCTCGGTACCTTTAAGACCAATGACTTACAAGGCAGCTGTAGATCTTAGCCACTTTTTAAAA
GAAAAGGGGGGACTGGAAGGGCTAATTCACTCCCAACGAAGACAAGATCTGCTTTTTGCTTGTACTGGGT
CTCTCTGGTTAGACCAGATCTGAGCCTGGGAGCTCTCTGGCTAACTAGGGAACCCACTGCTTAAGCCTCA
ATAAAGCTTGCCTTGAGTGCTTCAAGTAGTGTGTGCCCGTCTGTTGTGTGACTCTGGTAACTAGAGATCC
CTCAGACCCTTTTAGTCAGTGTGGAAAATCTCTAGCAGTAGTAGTTCATGTCATCTTATTATTCAGTATT
TATAACTTGCAAAGAAATGAATATCAGAGAGTGAGAGGAACTTGTTTATTGCAGCTTATAATGGTTACAA
ATAAAGCAATAGCATCACAAATTTCACAAATAAAGCATTTTTTTCACTGCATTCTAGTTGTGGTTTGTCC
AAACTCATCAATGTATCTTATCATGTCTGGCTCTAGCTATCCCGCCCCTAACTCCGCCCAGTTCCGCCCA
TTCTCCGCCCCATGGCTGACTAATTTTTTTTATTTATGCAGAGGCCGAGGCCGCCTCGGCCTCTGAGCTA
TTCCAGAAGTAGTGAGGAGGCTTTTTTGGAGGCCTAGGCTTTTGCGTCGAGACGTACCCAATTCGCCCTA
TAGTGAGTCGTATTACGCGCGCTCACTGGCCGTCGTTTTACAACGTCGTGACTGGGAAAACCCTGGCGTT
ACCCAACTTAATCGCCTTGCAGCACATCCCCCTTTCGCCAGCTGGCGTAATAGCGAAGAGGCCCGCACCG
ATCGCCCTTCCCAACAGTTGCGCAGCCTGAATGGCGAATGGCGCG
[124 nt withheld, positions 1516-1639]
C
[91 nt withheld, positions 1641-1731]
A
[49 nt withheld, positions 1733-1781]
CCTTTGACGTTGGAGTCCACGTTCTTT
[37 nt withheld, positions 1809-1845]
ACCCTATCTCGGTCTATTCTTTTGATTTATAAGGGATTTTGCCGATTTCGGCCTATTGGTTAAAAAATGA
GCTGATTTAACAAAAATTTAACGCGAATTTTAACAAAATATTAACGTTTACAATTTCCCAGGTGGCACTT
TTCGGGGAAATGTGCGCGGAACCCCTATTTGTTTATTTTTCTAAATACATTCAAATATGTATCCGCTCAT
GAGACAATAACCCTGATAAATGCTTCAATAATATTGAAAAAGGAAGAGTATGAGTATTCAACATTTCCGT
GTCGCCCTTATTCCCTTTTTTGCGGCATTTTGCCTTCCTGTTTTTGCTCACCCAGAAACGCTGGTGAAAG
TAAAAGATGCTGAAGATCAGTTGGGTGCACGAGTGGGTTACATCGAACTGGATCTCAACAGCGGTAAGAT
CCTTGAGAGTTTTCGCCCCGAAGAACGTTTTCCAATGATGAGCACTTTTAAAGTTCTGCTATGTGGCGCG
GTATTATCCCGTATTGACGCCGGGCAAGAGCAACTCGGTCGCCGCATACACTATTCTCAGAATGACTTGG
TTGAGTACTCACCAGTCACAGAAAAGCATCTTACGGATGGCATGACAGTAAGAGAATTATGCAGTGCTGC
CATAACCATGAGTGATAACACTGCGGCCAACTTACTTCTGACAACGATCGGAGGACCGAAGGAGCTAACC
GCTTTTTTGCACAACATGGGGGATCATGTAACTCGCCTTGATCGTTGGGAACCGGAGCTGAATGAAGCCA
TACCAAACGACGAGCGTGACACCACGATGCCTGTAGCAATGGCAACAACGTTGCGCAAACTATTAACTGG
CGAACTACTTACTCTAGCTTCCCGGCAACAATTAATAGACTGGATGGAGGCGGATAAAGTTGCAGGACCA
CTTCTGCGCTCGGCCCTTCCGGCTGGCTGGTTTATTGCTGATAAATCTGGAGCCGGTGAGCGTGGGTCTC
GCGGTATCATTGCAGCACTGGGGCCAGATGGTAAGCCCTCCCGTATCGTAGTTATCTACACGACGGGGAG
TCAGGCAACTATGGATGAACGAAATAGACAGATCGCTGAGATAGGTGCCTCACTGATTAAGCATTGGTAA
CTGTCAGACCAAGTTTACTCATATATACTTTAGATTGATTTAAAACTTCATTTTTAATTTAAAAGGATCT
AGGTGAAGATCCTTTTTGATAATCTCATGACCAAAATCCCTTAACGTGAGTTTTCGTTCCACTGAGCGTC
AGACCCCGTAGAAAAGATCAAAGGATCTTCTTGAGATCCTTTTTTTCTGCGCGTAATCTGCTGCTTGCAA
ACAAAAAAACCACCGCTACCAGCGGTGGTTTGTTTGCCGGATCAAGAGCTACCAACTCTTTTTCCGAAGG
TAACTGGCTTCAGCAGAGCGCAGATACCAAATACTGTCCTTCTAGTGTAGCCGTAGTTAGGCCACCACTT
CAAGAACTCTGTAGCACCGCCTACATACCTCGCTCTGCTAATCCTGTTACCAGTGGCTGCTGCCAGTGGC
GATAAGTCGTGTCTTACCGGGTTGGACTCAAGACGATAGTTACCGGATAAGGCGCAGCGGTCGGGCTGAA
CGGGGGGTTCGTGCACACAGCCCAGCTTGGAGCGAACGACCTACACCGAACTGAGATACCTACAGCGTGA
GCTATGAGAAAGCGCCACGCTTCCCGAAGGGAGAAAGGCGGACAGGTATCCGGTAAGCGGCAGGGTCGGA
ACAGGAGAGCGCACGAGGGAGCTTCCAGGGGGAAACGCCTGGTATCTTTATAGTCCTGTCGGGTTTCGCC
ACCTCTGACTTGAGCGTCGATTTTTGTGATGCTCGTCAGGGGGGCGGAGCCTATGGAAAAACGCCAGCAA
CGCGGCCTTTTTACGGTTCCTGGCCTTTTGCTGGCCTTTTGCTCACATGTTCTTTCCTGCGTTATCCCCT
GATTCTGTGGATAACCGTATTACCGCCTTTGAGTGAGCTGATACCGCTCGCCGCAGCCGAACGACCGAGC
GCAGCGAGTCAGTGAGCGAGGAAGCGGAAGAGCGCCCAATACGCAAACCGCCTCTCCCCGCGCGTTGGCC
GATTCATTAATGCAGCTGGCACGACAGGTTTCCCGACTGGAAAGCGGGCAGTGAGCGCAACGCAATTAAT
GTGAGTTAGCTCACTCATTAGGCACCCCAGGCTTTACACTTTATGCTTCCGGCTCGTATGTTGTGTGGAA
TTGTGAGCGGATAACAATTTCACACAGGAAACAGCTATGACCATGATTACGCCAAGCGCGCAATTAACCC
TCACTAAAGGGAACAAAAGCTGGAGCTGCAAGCTTAATGTAGTCTTATGCAATACTCTTGTAGTCTTGCA
ACATGGTAACGATGAGTTAGCAACATGCCTTACAAGGAGAGAAAAAGCACCGTGCATGCCGATTGGTGGA
AGTAAGGTGGTACGATCGTGCCTTATTAGGAAGGCAACAGACGGGTCTGACATGGATTGGACGAACCACT
GAATTGCCGCATTGCAGAGATATTGTATTTAAGTGCCTAGCTCGATACAATAAACGGGTCTCTCTGGTTA
GACCAGATCTGAGCCTGGGAGCTCTCTGGCTAACTAGGGAACCCACTGCTTAAGCCTCAATAAAGCTTGC
CTTGAGTGCTTCAAGTAGTGTGTGCCCGTCTGTTGTGTGACTCTGGTAACTAGAGATCCCTCAGACCCTT
TTAGTCAGTGTGGAAAATCTCTAGCAGTGGCGCCCGAACAGGGACCTGAAAGCGAAAGGGAAACCAGAGC
TCTCTCGACGCAGGACTCGGCTTGCTGAAGCGCGCACGGCAAGAGGCGAGGGGCGGCGACTGGTGAGTAC
GCCAAAAATTTTGACTAGCGGAGGCTAGAAGGAGAGAGATGGGTGCGAGAGCGTCAGTATTAAGCGGGGG
AGAATTAGATCGCGATGGGAAAAAATTCGGTTAAGGCCAGGGGGAAAGAAAAAATATAAATTAAAACATA
TAGTATGGGCAAGCAGGGAGCTAGAACGATTCGCAGTTAATCCTGGCCTGTTAGAAACATCAGAAGGCTG
TAGACAAATACTGGGACAGCTACAACCATCCCTTCAGACAGGATCAGAAGAACTTAGATCATTATATAAT
ACAGTAGCAACCCTCTATTGTGTGCATCAAAGGATAGAGATAAAAGACACCAAGGAAGCTTTAGACAAGA
TAGAGGAAGAGCAAAACAAAAGTAAGACCACCGCACAGCAAGCGGCCGCTGATCTTCAGACCTGGAGGAG
GAGATATGAGGGACAATTGGAGAAGTGAATTATATAAATATAAAGTAGTAAAAATTGAACCATTAGGAGT
AGCACCCACCAAGGCAAAGAGAAGAGTGGTGCAGAGAGAAAAAAGAGCAGTGGGAATAGGAGCTTTGTTC
CTTGGGTTCTTGGGAGCAGCAGGAAGCACTATGGGCGCAGCCTCAATGACGCTGACGGTACAGGCCAGAC
AATTATTGTCTGGTATAGTGCAGCAGCAGAACAATTTGCTGAGGGCTATTGAGGCGCAACAGCATCTGTT
GCAACTCACAGTCTGGGGCATCAAGCAGCTCCAGGCAAGAATCCTGGCTGTGGAAAGATACCTAAAGGAT
CAACAGCTCCTGGGGATTTGGGGTTGCTCTGGAAAACTCATTTGCACCACTGCTGTGCCTTGGAATGCTA
GTTGGAGTAATAAATCTCTGGAACAGATTTGGAATCACACGACCTGGATGGAGTGGGACAGAGAAATTAA
CAATTACACAAGCTTAATACACTCCTTAATTGAAGAATCGCAAAACCAGCAAGAAAAGAATGAACAAGAA
TTATTGGAATTAGATAAATGGGCAAGTTTGTGGAATTGGTTTAACATAACAAATTGGCTGTGGTATATAA
AATTATTCATAATGATAGTAGGAGGCTTGGTAGGTTTAAGAATAGTTTTTGCTGTACTTTCTATAGTGAA
TAGAGTTAGGCAGGGATATTCACCATTATCGTTTCAGACCCACCTCCCAACCCCGAGGGGACCCGACAGG
CCCGAAGGAATAGAAGAAGAAGGTGGAGAGAGAGACAGAGACAGATCCATTCGATTAGTGAACGGATCTC
GACGGTATCGGTTAACTTTTAAAAGAAAAGGGGGGATTGGGGGGTACAGTGCAGGGGAAAGAATAGTAGA
CATAATAGCAACAGACATACAAACTAAAGAATTACAAAAACAAATTACAAAAATTCAAAATTTTATCGAT
CACGAGACTAGCCTCGAGTTTACCACTCCCTATCAGTGATAGAGAAAAGTGAAAGTCGAGTTTACCACTC
CCTATCAGTGATAGAGAAAAGTGAAAGTCGAGTTTACCACTCCCTATCAGTGATAGAGAAAAGTGAAAGT
CGAGTTTACCACTCCCTATCAGTGATAGAGAAAAGTGAAAGTCGAGTTTACCACTCCCTATCAGTGATAG
AGAAAAGTGAAAGTCGAGTTTACCACTCCCTATCAGTGATAGAGAAAAGTGAAAGTCGAGTTTACCACTC
CCTATCAGTGATAGAGAAAAGTGAAAGTCGAGCTCGGTACCCGGGTCGAGTAGGCGTGTACGGTGGGAGG
CCTATATAAGCAGAGCTCGTTTAGTGAACCGTCAGATCGCCTGGAGACGCCATCCACGCTGTTTTGACCT
CCATAGAAGACACCGGGACCGATCCAGCCTCCGCGGCCCCGAATTCGAGCTCGGTACCCGGGGATCCTCT
AGTCAGCTGACGCGTTTGGTTATGCATGCCACCATGAAAACTAGTGGACAGGCCGGCCAGGCTAGCCCGA
AAAAGAAACGCAAAGTTGGGCGCGCCGACGCGCTGGACGATTTCGATCTCGACATGCTGGGTTCTGATGC
CCTCGATGACTTTGACCTGGATATGTTGGGAAGCGACGCATTGGATGACTTTGATCTGGACATGCTCGGC
TCCGATGCTCTGGACGATTTCGATCTCGATATGTTAATTAACTACCCGTACGACGTTCCGGACTACGCTT
CTGGAGGCAGTGGGGGCGGATCAATGGAGCTACTGTCGCCACCGCTCCGCGACGTAGACCTGACGGCCCC
CGACGGCTCTCTCTGCTCCTTTGCCACAACGGACGACTTCTATGACGACCCGTGTTTCGACTCCCCGGAC
CTGCGCTTCTTCGAAGACCTGGACCCGCGCCTGATGCACGTGGGCGCGCTCCTGAAACCCGAAGAGCACT
CGCACTTCCCCGCGGCGGTGCACCCGGCCCCGGGCGCACGTGAGGACGAGCATGTGCGCGCGCCCAGCGG
GCACCACCAGGCGGGCCGCTGCCTACTGTGGGCCTGCAAGGCGTGCAAGCGCAAGACCACCAACGCCGAC
CGCCGCAAGGCCGCCACCATGCGCGAGCGGCGCCGCCTGAGCAAAGTAAATGAGGCCTTTGAGACACTCA
AGCGCTGCACGTCGAGCAATCCAAACCAGCGGTTGCCCAAGGTGGAGATCCTGCGCAACGCCATCCGCTA
TATCGAGGGCCTGCAGGCTCTGCTGCGCGACCAGGACGCCGCGCCCCCTGGCGCCGCAGCCGCCTTCTAT
GCGCCGGGCCCGCTGCCCCCGGGCCGCGGCGGCGAGCACTACAGCGGCGACTCCGACGCGTCCAGCCCGC
GCTCCAACTGCTCCGACGGCATGATGGACTACAGCGGCCCCCCGAGCGGCGCCCGGCGGCGGAACTGCTA
CGAAGGCGCCTACTACAACGAGGCGCCCAGCGAACCCAGGCCCGGGAAGAGTGCGGCGGTGTCGAGCCTA
GACTGCCTGTCCAGCATCGTGGAGCGCATCTCCACCGAGAGCCCTGCGGCGCCCGCCCTCCTGCTGGCGG
ACGTGCCTTCTGAGTCGCCTCCGCGCAGGCAAGAGGCTGCCGCCCCCAGCGAGGGAGAGAGCAGCGGCGA
CCCCACCCAGTCACCGGACGCCGCCCCGCAGTGCCCTGCGGGTGCGAACCCCAACCCGATATACCAGGTG
CTCATGCATGAGGGCAGAGGAAGTCTTCTAACATGCGGTGACGTGGAGGAGAATCCCGGCCCTATGGATA
GCACTGAGAACGTCATCAAGCCCTTCATGCGCTTCAAGGTGCACATGGAGGGCTCCGTGAACGGCCACGA
GTTCGAGATCGAGGGCGAGGGCGAGGGCAAGCCCTACGAGGGCACCCAGACCGCCAAGCTGCAGGTGACC
AAGGGCGGCCCCCTGCCCTTCGCCTGGGACATCCTGTCCCCCCAGTTCCAGTACGGCTCCAAGGTGTACG
TGAAGCACCCCGCCGACATCCCCGACTACAAGAAGCTGTCCTTCCCCGAGGGCTTCAAGTGGGAGCGCGT
GATGAACTTCGAGGACGGCGGCGTGGTGACCGTGACCCAGGACTCCTCCCTGCAGGACGGCACCTTCATC
TACCACGTGAAGTTCATCGGCGTGAACTTCCCCTCCGACGGCCCCGTAATGCAGAAGAAGACTCTGGGCT
GGGAGCCCTCCACCGAGCGCCTGTACCCCCGCGACGGCGTGCTGAAGGGCGAGATCCACAAGGCGCTGAA
GCTGAAGGGCGGCGGCCACTACCTGGTGGAGTTCAAGTCAATCTACATGGCCAAGAAGCCCGTGAAGCTG
CCCGGCTACTACTACGTGGACTCCAAGCTGGACATCACCTCCCACAACGAGGACTACACCGTGGTGGAGC
AGTACGAGCGCGCCGAGGCCCGCCACCACCTGTTCCAGACTCACGGTATGGACGAATTGTACAAGCACGA
CGAATTGTAAGCTAGCGCGGCCGCATCGATAAGCTTGTGGACGATATCGAATTCGCACGGGGTTGGGGTT
GCGCCTTTTCCAAGGCAGCCCTGGGTTTGCGCAGGGACGCGGCTGCTCTGGGCGTGGTTCCGGGAAACGC
AGCGGCGCCGACCCTGGGTCTCGCACATTCTTCACGTCCGTTCGCAGCGTCACCCGGATCTTCGCCGCTA
CCCTTGTGGGCCCCCCGGCGACGCTTCCTGCTCCGCCCCTAAGTCGGGAAGGTTCCTTGCGGTTCGCGGC
GTGCCGGACGTGACAAACGGAAGCCGCACGTCTCACTAGTACCCTCGCAGACGGACAGCGCCAGGGAGCA
ATGGCAGCGCGCCGACCGCGATGGGCTGTGGCCAATAGCGGCTGCTCAGCGGGGCGCGCCGAGAGCAGCG
GCCGGGAAGGGGCGGTGCGGGAGGCGGGGTGTGGGGCGGTAGTGTGGGCCCTGTTCCTGCCCGCGCGGTG
TTCCGCATTCTGCAAGCCTCCGGAGCGCACGTCGGCAGTCGGCTCCCTCGTTGACCGAATCACCGACCTC
TCTCCCCAGGGGGGATCCGTTTATCTGCAGAATTCGCCCTTGACGTCATGTCTAGACTGGACAAGAGCAA
AGTCATAAACGGCGCTCTGGAATTACTCAATGGAGTCGGTATCGAAGGCCTGACGACAAGGAAACTCGCT
CAAAAGCTGGGAGTTGAGCAGCCTACCCTGTACTGGCACGTGAAGAACAAGCGGGCCCTGCTCGATGCCC
TGCCAATCGAGATGCTGGACAGGCATCATACCCACTTCTGCCCCCTGGAAGGCGAGTCATGGCAAGACTT
TCTGCGGAACAACGCCAAGTCATTCCGCTGTGCTCTCCTCTCACATCGCGACGGGGCTAAAGTGCATCTC
GGCACCCGCCCAACAGAGAAACAGTACGAAACCCTGGAAAATCAGCTCGCGTTCCTGTGTCAGCAAGGCT
TCTCCCTGGAGAACGCACTGTACGCTCTGTCCGCCGTGGGCCACTTTACACTGGGCTGCGTATTGGAGGA
ACAGGAGCATCAAGTAGCAAAAGAGGAAAGAGAGACACCTACCACCGATTCTATGCCCCCACTTCTGAGA
CAAGCAATTGAGCTGTTCGACCGGCAGGGAGCCGAACCTGCCTTCCTTTTCGGCCTGGAACTAATCATAT
GTGGCCTGGAGAAACAGCTAAAGTGCGAAAGCGGCGGGCCGGCCGACGCCCTTGACGATTTTGACTTAGA
CATGCTCCCAGCCGATGCCCTTGACGACTTTGACCTTGATATGCTGCCTGCTGACGCTCTTGACGATTTT
GACCTTGACATGCTCCCCGGGTAACGGACCGGACGTCAAGGGCGAATTCCAGCACACTGGGAATTCCGCC
CCTCTCCCTCCCCCCCCCCTAACGTTACTGGCCGAAGCCGCTTGGAATAAGGCCGGTGTGCGTTTGTCTA
TATGTTATTTTCCACCATATTGCCGTCTTTTGGCAATGTGAGGGCCCGGAAACCTGGCCCTGTCTTCTTG
ACGAGCATTCCTAGGGGTCTTTCCCCTCTCGCCAAAGGAATGCAAGGTCTGTTGAATGTCGTGAAGGAAG
CAGTTCCTCTGGAAGCTTCTTGAAGACAAACAACGTCTGTAGCGACCCTTTGCAGGCAGCGGAACCCCCC
ACCTGGCGACAGGTGCCTCTGCGGCCAAAAGCCACGTGTATAAGATACACCTGCAAAGGCGGCACAACCC
CAGTGCCACGTTGTGAGTTGGATAGTTGTGGAAAGAGTCAAATGGCTCTCCTCAAGCGTATTCAACAAGG
GGCTGAAGGATGCCCAGAAGGTACCCCATTGTATGGGATCTGATCTGGGGCCTCGGTGCACATGCTTTAC
ATGTGTTTAGTCGAGGTTAAAAAAACGTCTAGGCCCCCCGAACCACGGGGACGTGGTTTTCCTTTGAAAA
ACACGATGATAATATGGCCACAACCATGACCGAGTACAAGCCCACGGTGCGCCTCGCCACCCGCGACGAC
GTCCCCAGGGCCGTACGCACCCTCGCCGCCGCGTTCGCCGACTACCCCGCCACGCGCCACACCGTCGATC
CGGACCGCCACATCGAGCGGGTCACCGAGCTGCAAGAACTCTTCCTCACGCGCGTCGGGCTCGACATCGG
CAAGGTGTGGGTCGCGGACGACGGCGCCGCGGTGGCGGTCTGGACCACGCCGGAGAGCGTCGAAGCGGGG
GCGGTGTTCGCCGAGATCGGCCCGCGCATGGCCGAGTTGAGCGGTTCCCGGCTGGCCGCGCAGCAACAGA
TGGAAGGCCTCCTGGCGCCGCACCGGCCCAAGGAGCCCGCGTGGTTCCTGGCCACCGTCGGCGTCTCGCC
CGACCACCAGGGCAAGGGTCTGGGCAGCGCCGTCGTGCTCCCCGGAGTGGAGGCGGCCGAGCGCGCCGGG
GTGCCCGCCTTCCTGGAGACCTCCGCGCCCCGCAACCTCCCCTTCTACGAGCGGCTCGGCTTCACCGTCA
CCGCCGACGTCGAGGTGCCCGAAGGACCGCGCACCTGGTGCATGACCCGCAAGCCCGGTGCCTGACCAGC
ACACTGGCGGCCGTTA
Features (pLannotate 1.2.2; 34 found; start..end, strand, type, name):
     39..627     +  misc_feature   WPRE: woodchuck hepatitis virus posttranscriptional regulatory element
    644..712     +  CDS            nef (fragment): NEF_HV1Z2 - Experimental evidence at protein level: Swiss-Prot protein existence level 1. Extracellular Nef protein targets CD4(+) T-lymphocytes for apoptosis by interacting with CXCR4 surface receptors. From Human immunodeficiency virus type 1 group M subtype D (isolate Z2/CDC-Z34) (HIV-1).
    714..947     +  LTR            3' LTR (ΔU3): self-inactivating 3' long terminal repeat (LTR) from HIV-1
   1019..1140    +  polyA_signal   SV40 poly(A) signal: SV40 polyadenylation signal
   1159..1294    +  rep_origin     SV40 ori: SV40 origin of replication
   1327..1345    -  promoter       T7 promoter: promoter for bacteriophage T7 RNA polymerase
   1353..1508    +  CDS            lacZα (fragment): LacZα fragment of β-galactosidase; lacZ fragment
   1516..1971    +  rep_origin     f1 ori (sequence partly withheld): f1 bacteriophage origin of replication; arrow indicates direction of (+) strand synthesis
   2000..2104    +  promoter       AmpR promoter: bla
   2105..2965    +  CDS            AmpR: β-lactamase; bla; confers resistance to ampicillin, carbenicillin, and related antibiotics
   3136..3724    +  rep_origin     ori: high-copy-number ColE1/pMB1/pBR322/pUC origin of replication
   3907..3999    +  CDS            lacI (fragment): lac repressor; lacI; The lac repressor binds to the lac operator to inhibit transcription in E. coli. This inhibition can be relieved by adding lactose or isopropyl-β-D-thiogalactopyranoside (IPTG).
   4012..4033    +  protein_bind   CAP binding site: CAP binding activates transcription in the presence of cAMP. E. coli catabolite activator protein
   4048..4078    +  promoter       lac promoter: promoter for the E. coli lac operon
   4082..4104    +  protein_bind   lac operator (fragment): The lac repressor binds to the lac operator to inhibit transcription in E. coli. This inhibition can be relieved by adding lactose or isopropyl-β-D-thiogalactopyranoside (IPTG). lac repressor encoded by lacI
   4147..4165    +  promoter       T3 promoter: promoter for bacteriophage T3 RNA polymerase
   4193..4414    +  promoter       RSV promoter: Rous sarcoma virus enhancer/promoter
   4421..4601    +  LTR            5' LTR (truncated): truncated 5' long terminal repeat (LTR) from HIV-1
   4645..4770    +  misc_feature   HIV-1 Ψ: packaging signal of human immunodeficiency virus type 1
   4754..5117    +  CDS            HIV-1 gag (fragment): gag protein from human immunodeficiency virus 1; gag
   5212..5548    +  ncRNA          RRE: Accession: RF00036 - HIV Rev response element
   5873..5973    +  CDS            Rev (fragment): human immunodeficiency virus 1 (HIV-1) Rev protein; rev; enhances nuclear export of unspliced and incompletely spliced viral mRNAs
   5992..6109    +  misc_feature   cPPT/CTS: central polypurine tract and central termination sequence of HIV-1
   6142..6412    +  protein_bind   tetracycline response element: contains seven copies of the tetracycline operator tetO tetracycline repressor TetR
   6423..6440    +  misc_feature   MCS (fragment): pUC18/19 multiple cloning site
   6445..6482    +  promoter       minimal CMV promoter: human cytomegalovirus (CMV) immediate early promoter
   6576..6607    +  misc_feature   MCS (fragment): pUC18/19 multiple cloning site
   6702..6851    +  CDS            VP64: tetrameric repeat of the minimal activation domain of herpes simplex virus VP16 (Beerli et al., 1998)
   6909..7868    +  CDS            MYOD1: MYOD1_HUMAN - Also known as BHLHC1, MYF3, MYOD. Experimental evidence at protein level: Swiss-Prot protein existence level 1. Acts as a transcriptional activator that promotes transcription of muscle-specific target genes and plays a role in muscle differentiation. Together with MYF5 and MYOG, co-occupies muscle-specific gene promoter core region during myogenesis. Induces fibroblasts to differentiate into myoblasts. Interacts with and is inhibited by the twist protein. This interaction probably involves the basic domains of both proteins (By similarity). From Homo sapiens (Human).
   7929..8603    +  CDS            DsRed-Express2: DsRed-Express2 is a basic (constitutively fluorescent) orange fluorescent protein published in 2008, derived from Discosoma sp.. It is reported to be a rapidly-maturing protein.
   8694..9204    +  promoter       hPGK promoter: human phosphoglycerate kinase 1 promoter
   9243..9989    +  CDS            rtTA-Advanced: improved tetracycline-controlled transactivator In the Tet-On® system, rtTA-Advanced binds to the Tet-responsive element and stimulates transcription only in the presence of tetracycline or doxycycline.
  10145..10607   +  misc_feature   IRES: internal ribosome entry site (IRES) of the encephalomyocarditis virus (EMCV)
  10621..11220   +  CDS            PuroR: puromycin N-acetyltransferase; pac from Streptomyces alboniger; confers resistance to puromycin
