[The description below was written by a language model from this plasmid's Addgene catalogue record and pLannotate feature annotations shown in this document.]
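Description:
LV-TRE-VP64 human MyoD-T2A-dsRedExpress2 is an 11.2 kb third-generation, self-inactivating lentiviral transfer plasmid built on the pRRL backbone, designed as an all-in-one doxycycline-inducible (Tet-On) expression vector. In bacteria it is maintained through a high-copy ColE1/pUC-type origin and ampicillin resistance; an f1 origin, SV40 origin and remnants of lac and phage promoter sequences are also present in the backbone. The viral genome is transcribed from a chimeric RSV promoter/truncated HIV-1 5' LTR and carries the Ψ packaging signal, a partial gag fragment, the Rev response element and the cPPT/CTS. It ends with a WPRE and a ΔU3 3' LTR, which inactivates LTR promoter activity after integration.

The payload consists of two cassettes in the same orientation. The first is a tetracycline response element (seven tetO repeats) joined to a minimal CMV promoter. It drives an open reading frame in which the VP64 transactivation domain, a tetramer of the minimal VP16 activation domain, is fused to the N-terminus of human MYOD1. By the construct's name, this is followed by a T2A peptide and the red fluorescent protein DsRed-Express2, so that induced cells produce the fusion protein and a separate reporter from one transcript; the T2A itself is not annotated in the feature table. The second cassette uses the constitutive human PGK promoter to express rtTA-Advanced, followed by an EMCV IRES and puromycin N-acetyltransferase. Transduced cells can therefore be selected with puromycin and already contain the transactivator needed to switch on the TRE when doxycycline is added.

The associated publication title indicates that it is used to test whether fusing a potent activation domain to MyoD enhances transdifferentiation of cells toward a myogenic lineage.
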