Addgene plasmid #60629: LV-TRE-VP64 human MyoD-T2A-dsRedExpress2
Purpose: Expresses VP64 human MyoD and dsRedExpress2 in response to doxycycline
Depositing lab: Charles Gersbach. Depositing organization: Duke University. Publication: Enhanced MyoD-Induced Transdifferentiation to a Myogenic Lineage by Fusion to a Potent Transactivation Domain. Kabadi AM, Thakore PI, Vockely CM, Ousterout DG, Gibson TM, Guilak F, Reddy TE, Gersbach CA. ACS Synth Biol. 2014 Dec 10. 10.1021/sb500322u PubMed 25494287.
Backbone
  Vector backbone: pRRL
  Backbone size w/o insert (bp): 10000
  Total vector size (bp): 11241
  Vector type: Lentiviral
  Selectable markers: Puromycin
Growth in bacteria
  Bacterial resistance: Ampicillin, 100 μg/mL
  Growth temperature: 37°C
  Growth strain: Stbl3
  Copy number: Unknown
Gene/Insert
  Gene/Insert name: VP64 human MyoD
  Species: H. sapiens (human)
  Insert size (bp): 1230
  Entrez Gene: MYOD1 (a.k.a. CMYP17, MYF3, MYOD, MYODRIF, PUM, bHLHc1)
  Promoter: TRE
  Cloning method: Restriction Enzyme; 5′ cloning site NsiI (not destroyed); 3′ cloning site NsiI (not destroyed)
  Sequencing primers: 5′ tacggtgggaggcctatataagca; 3′ TCTGGGTGCCCTCGTAGGGCTT
Terms and licenses: Academic/Nonprofit Terms; Industry Terms: Not Available to Industry
How to cite: LV-TRE-VP64 human MyoD-T2A-dsRedExpress2 was a gift from Charles Gersbach (Addgene plasmid # 60629 ; http://n2t.net/addgene:60629 ; RRID:Addgene_60629)
