>Addgene plasmid #60629 | LV-TRE-VP64 human MyoD-T2A-dsRedExpress2 | addgene partial sequence | sequence record 98741 | LNCX 5'-AGCTCGTTTAGTGAACCGTCAGATC-3'
TACCATCCATAGAAGACACCGGGACCGATCCAGCCTCCGCGGCCCCGAATTCGAGCTCGGTACCCGGGGA
TCCTCTAGTCAGCTGACGCGTTTGGTTATGCATGCCACCATGAAAACTAGTGGACAGGCCGGCCAGGCTA
GCCCGAAAAAGAAACGCAAAGTTGGGCGCGCCGACGCGCTGGACGATTTCGATCTCGACATGCTGGGTTC
TGATGCCCTCGATGACTTTGACCTGGATATGTTGGGAAGCGACGCATTGGATGACTTTGATCTGGACATG
CTCGGCTCCGATGCTCTGGACGATTTCGATCTCGATATGTTAATTAACTACCCGTACGACGTTCCGGACT
ACGCTTCTGGAGGCAGTGGGGGCGGATCAATGGAGCTACTGTCGCCACCGCTCCGCGACGTAGACCTGAC
GGCCCCCGACGGCTCTCTCTGCTCCTTTGCCACAACGGACGACTTCTATGACGACCCGTGTTTCGACTCC
CCGGACCTGCGCTTCTTCGAAGACCTGGACCCGCGCCTGATGC
