>Addgene plasmid #60629 | LV-TRE-VP64 human MyoD-T2A-dsRedExpress2 | addgene partial sequence | sequence record 98742 | DsRed1-N 5'-GTACTGGAACTGGGGGGACAG-3'
GGTCACCTGCAGCTTGGCGGTCTGGGTGCCCTCGTAGGGCTTGCCCTCGCCCTCGCCCTCGATCTCGAAC
TCGTGGCCGTTCACGGAGCCCTCCATGTGCACCTTGAAGCGCATGAAGGGCTTGATGACGTTCTCAGTGC
TATCCATAGGGCCGGGATTCTCCTCCACGTCACCGCATGTTAGAAGACTTCCTCTGCCCTCATGCATGAG
CACCTGGTATATCGGGTTGGGGTTCGCACCCGCAGGGCACTGCGGGGCGGCGTCCGGTGACTGGGTGGGG
TCGCCGCTGCTCTCTCCCTCGCTGGGGGCGGCAGCCTCTTGCCTGCGCGGAGGCGACTCAGAAGGCACGT
CCGCCAGCAGGAGGGCGGGCGCCGCAGGGCTCTCGGTGGAGATGCGCTCCACGATGCTGGACAGGCAGTC
TAGGCTCGACACCGCCGCACTCTTCCCGGGCCTGGGTTCGCTGGGCGCCTCGTTGTAGTAGGCGCCTTCG
TAGCAGTTCCGCCGCCGGGCGCCGCTCGGGGGGCCGCTG
